Addgene plasmid #91598: pPN065
Purpose: Express sgRNA targeting human DGKI
Depositing lab: Lindy Barrett. Depositing organization: Broad Institute. Publication: A Scaled Framework for CRISPR Editing of Human Pluripotent Stem Cells to Study Psychiatric Disease. Hazelbaker DZ, Beccard A, Bara AM, Dabkowski N, Messana A, Mazzucato P, Lam D, Manning D, Eggan K, Barrett LE. Stem Cell Reports. 2017 Oct 10;9(4):1315-1327. doi: 10.1016/j.stemcr.2017.09.006. PubMed 29020615.
Backbone
  Vector backbone: pUC19-U6 promoter
  Vector type: CRISPR
Growth in bacteria
  Bacterial resistance: Ampicillin, 100 μg/mL
  Growth temperature: 37°C
  Growth strain: DH5alpha
  Copy number: High Copy
Gene/Insert
  Gene/Insert name: DGKI (alt name: NM_004717.2)
  gRNA/shRNA sequence: AGCCCAGAGCGACTTTGGAC
  Species: H. sapiens (human)
  Insert size (bp): 21
  Entrez Gene: DGKI (a.k.a. DGK-IOTA)
  Promoter: U6
  Cloning method: Restriction Enzyme; 5′ cloning site BbsI (destroyed during cloning); 3′ cloning site BbsI (destroyed during cloning)
  Sequencing primers: 5′ M13F (-21)
Terms and licenses: Academic/Nonprofit Terms; Industry Terms: Not Available to Industry
How to cite: pPN065 was a gift from Lindy Barrett (Addgene plasmid # 91598 ; http://n2t.net/addgene:91598 ; RRID:Addgene_91598)
