[The description below was written by a language model from this plasmid's Addgene catalogue record and pLannotate feature annotations shown in this document.]
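Description:
pPN065 is a small (about 3.0 kb) CRISPR guide RNA expression plasmid built on a pUC19 backbone carrying a U6 promoter. It is maintained in E. coli at high copy through the ColE1/pUC-type origin of replication and is selected with ampicillin via the β-lactamase (AmpR) gene and its native promoter. The remaining annotated features (lac promoter and operator, CAP binding site, fragments of lacI, lacZα, rop, bom and the pUC multiple cloning site) are remnants of the pUC19 parent and play no role in the payload's function.

The functional cassette consists of the human U6 promoter, an RNA polymerase III promoter well suited to driving short, uncapped transcripts, followed by a short spacer directed against human DGKI (diacylglycerol kinase iota) and then the Streptococcus pyogenes Cas9 guide RNA scaffold. The spacer, recorded as a 21 bp insert, was introduced between BbsI sites, which were destroyed during cloning. It sits in the gap between the annotated promoter and scaffold, so that transcription yields a complete single guide RNA.

The plasmid encodes no Cas9 and has no mammalian selection marker or reporter in the feature table, so the nuclease must be supplied separately, for example from a co-delivered plasmid or a Cas9-expressing cell. According to the record, its purpose is to express an sgRNA targeting human DGKI. The associated publication describes a scaled framework for CRISPR editing of human pluripotent stem cells to study psychiatric disease, which suggests use in generating DGKI-edited stem cell lines.
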