Features (pLannotate 1.2.2; 13 found; start..end, strand, type, name):
      1..241     +  promoter       U6 promoter: RNA polymerase III promoter for human U6 snRNA
    271..346     +  misc_RNA       gRNA scaffold: guide RNA scaffold for the Streptococcus pyogenes CRISPR/Cas9 system
    395..411     -  protein_bind   lac operator: The lac repressor binds to the lac operator to inhibit transcription in E. coli. This inhibition can be relieved by adding lactose or isopropyl-β-D-thiogalactopyranoside (IPTG). lac repressor encoded by lacI
    419..449     -  promoter       lac promoter: promoter for the E. coli lac operon
    464..485     -  protein_bind   CAP binding site: CAP binding activates transcription in the presence of cAMP. E. coli catabolite activator protein
    498..590     -  CDS            lacI (fragment): lac repressor; lacI; The lac repressor binds to the lac operator to inhibit transcription in E. coli. This inhibition can be relieved by adding lactose or isopropyl-β-D-thiogalactopyranoside (IPTG).
    773..1361    -  rep_origin     ori: high-copy-number ColE1/pMB1/pBR322/pUC origin of replication
   1532..2392    -  CDS            AmpR: β-lactamase; bla; confers resistance to ampicillin, carbenicillin, and related antibiotics
   2393..2497    -  promoter       AmpR promoter: bla
   2592..2627    +  CDS            rop (fragment): Rop protein, which maintains plasmids at low copy number; rop
   2729..2828    +  misc_feature   bom (fragment): basis of mobility region from pBR322
   2834..2991    -  CDS            lacZα (fragment): LacZα fragment of β-galactosidase; lacZ fragment
   2988..3014    +  misc_feature   MCS (fragment): pUC18/19 multiple cloning site
>Addgene plasmid #91598 | pPN065 | addgene full sequence | sequence record 180174 | Addgene NGS Result
GAGGGCCTATTTCCCATGATTCCTTCATATTTGCATATACGATACAAGGCTGTTAGAGAGATAATTGGAA
TTAATTTGACTGTAAACACAAAGATATTAGTACAAAATACGTGACGTAGAAAGTAATAATTTCTTGGGTA
GTTTGCAGTTTTAAAATTATGTTTTAAAATGGACTATCATATGCTTACCGTAACTTGAAAGTATTTCGAT
TTCTTGGCTTTATATATCTTGTGGAAAGGACGAAACACCGAGCCCAGAGCGACTTTGGACGTTTTAGAGC
TAGAAATAGCAAGTTAAAATAAGGCTAGTCCGTTATCAACTTGAAAAAGTGGCACCGAGTCGGTGCTTTT
TTAAGCTTGGCGTAATCATGGTCATAGCTGTTTCCTGTGTGAAATTGTTATCCGCTCACAATTCCACACA
ACATACGAGCCGGAAGCATAAAGTGTAAAGCCTGGGGTGCCTAATGAGTGAGCTAACTCACATTAATTGC
GTTGCGCTCACTGCCCGCTTTCCAGTCGGGAAACCTGTCGTGCCAGCTGCATTAATGAATCGGCCAACGC
GCGGGGAGAGGCGGTTTGCGTATTGGGCGCTCTTCCGCTTCCTCGCTCACTGACTCGCTGCGCTCGGTCG
TTCGGCTGCGGCGAGCGGTATCAGCTCACTCAAAGGCGGTAATACGGTTATCCACAGAATCAGGGGATAA
CGCAGGAAAGAACATGTGAGCAAAAGGCCAGCAAAAGGCCAGGAACCGTAAAAAGGCCGCGTTGCTGGCG
TTTTTCCATAGGCTCCGCCCCCCTGACGAGCATCACAAAAATCGACGCTCAAGTCAGAGGTGGCGAAACC
CGACAGGACTATAAAGATACCAGGCGTTTCCCCCTGGAAGCTCCCTCGTGCGCTCTCCTGTTCCGACCCT
GCCGCTTACCGGATACCTGTCCGCCTTTCTCCCTTCGGGAAGCGTGGCGCTTTCTCATAGCTCACGCTGT
AGGTATCTCAGTTCGGTGTAGGTCGTTCGCTCCAAGCTGGGCTGTGTGCACGAACCCCCCGTTCAGCCCG
ACCGCTGCGCCTTATCCGGTAACTATCGTCTTGAGTCCAACCCGGTAAGACACGACTTATCGCCACTGGC
AGCAGCCACTGGTAACAGGATTAGCAGAGCGAGGTATGTAGGCGGTGCTACAGAGTTCTTGAAGTGGTGG
CCTAACTACGGCTACACTAGAAGAACAGTATTTGGTATCTGCGCTCTGCTGAAGCCAGTTACCTTCGGAA
AAAGAGTTGGTAGCTCTTGATCCGGCAAACAAACCACCGCTGGTAGCGGTGGTTTTTTTGTTTGCAAGCA
GCAGATTACGCGCAGAAAAAAAGGATCTCAAGAAGATCCTTTGATCTTTTCTACGGGGTCTGACGCTCAG
TGGAACGAAAACTCACGTTAAGGGATTTTGGTCATGAGATTATCAAAAAGGATCTTCACCTAGATCCTTT
TAAATTAAAAATGAAGTTTTAAATCAATCTAAAGTATATATGAGTAAACTTGGTCTGACAGTTACCAATG
CTTAATCAGTGAGGCACCTATCTCAGCGATCTGTCTATTTCGTTCATCCATAGTTGCCTGACTCCCCGTC
GTGTAGATAACTACGATACGGGAGGGCTTACCATCTGGCCCCAGTGCTGCAATGATACCGCGAGACCCAC
GCTCACCGGCTCCAGATTTATCAGCAATAAACCAGCCAGCCGGAAGGGCCGAGCGCAGAAGTGGTCCTGC
AACTTTATCCGCCTCCATCCAGTCTATTAATTGTTGCCGGGAAGCTAGAGTAAGTAGTTCGCCAGTTAAT
AGTTTGCGCAACGTTGTTGCCATTGCTACAGGCATCGTGGTGTCACGCTCGTCGTTTGGTATGGCTTCAT
TCAGCTCCGGTTCCCAACGATCAAGGCGAGTTACATGATCCCCCATGTTGTGCAAAAAAGCGGTTAGCTC
CTTCGGTCCTCCGATCGTTGTCAGAAGTAAGTTGGCCGCAGTGTTATCACTCATGGTTATGGCAGCACTG
CATAATTCTCTTACTGTCATGCCATCCGTAAGATGCTTTTCTGTGACTGGTGAGTACTCAACCAAGTCAT
TCTGAGAATAGTGTATGCGGCGACCGAGTTGCTCTTGCCCGGCGTCAATACGGGATAATACCGCGCCACA
TAGCAGAACTTTAAAAGTGCTCATCATTGGAAAACGTTCTTCGGGGCGAAAACTCTCAAGGATCTTACCG
CTGTTGAGATCCAGTTCGATGTAACCCACTCGTGCACCCAACTGATCTTCAGCATCTTTTACTTTCACCA
GCGTTTCTGGGTGAGCAAAAACAGGAAGGCAAAATGCCGCAAAAAAGGGAATAAGGGCGACACGGAAATG
TTGAATACTCATACTCTTCCTTTTTCAATATTATTGAAGCATTTATCAGGGTTATTGTCTCATGAGCGGA
TACATATTTGAATGTATTTAGAAAAATAAACAAATAGGGGTTCCGCGCACATTTCCCCGAAAAGTGCCAC
CTGACGTCTAAGAAACCATTATTATCATGACATTAACCTATAAAAATAGGCGTATCACGAGGCCCTTTCG
TCTCGCGCGTTTCGGTGATGACGGTGAAAACCTCTGACACATGCAGCTCCCGGAGACGGTCACAGCTTGT
CTGTAAGCGGATGCCGGGAGCAGACAAGCCCGTCAGGGCGCGTCAGCGGGTGTTGGCGGGTGTCGGGGCT
GGCTTAACTATGCGGCATCAGAGCAGATTGTACTGAGAGTGCACCATATGCGGTGTGAAATACCGCACAG
ATGCGTAAGGAGAAAATACCGCATCAGGCGCCATTCGCCATTCAGGCTGCGCAACTGTTGGGAAGGGCGA
TCGGTGCGGGCCTCTTCGCTATTACGCCAGCTGGCGAAAGGGGGATGTGCTGCAAGGCGATTAAGTTGGG
TAACGCCAGGGTTTTCCCAGTCACGACGTTGTAAAACGACGGCCAGTGAATTCGAGCTCGGTACCCGGGG
ATCCGTTAATTAA
